Addgene plasmid #62276: pcDNA3.1-CHRNA7
Purpose: mammalian expression of human Alpha7 (CHRNA7)
Depositing lab: Sherry Leonard & Henry Lester. Depositing organization: University of Colorado Denver and Anschutz Medical Campus. Publication: The duplicated alpha7 subunits assemble and form functional nicotinic receptors with the full-length alpha7. Wang Y, Xiao C, Indersmitten T, Freedman R, Leonard S, Lester HA. J Biol Chem. 2014 Sep 19;289(38):26451-63. doi: 10.1074/jbc.M114.582858. Epub 2014 Jul 23. PubMed 25056953.
Backbone
  Vector backbone: pcDNA3.1
  Backbone manufacturer: Invitrogen
  Backbone size w/o insert (bp): 5600
  Total vector size (bp): 7200
  Vector type: Mammalian Expression
  Selectable markers: Hygromycin
Growth in bacteria
  Bacterial resistance: Ampicillin, 100 μg/mL
  Growth temperature: 37°C
  Growth strain: Top10
  Copy number: High Copy
Gene/Insert
  Gene/Insert name: CHRNA7 (alt names: hAlpha7; Human Alpha7 neuronal nicotinic acetylcholine receptor gene)
  Species: H. sapiens (human)
  Insert size (bp): 1638
  GenBank ID: NM_000746.4
  Entrez Gene: CHRNA7 (a.k.a. CHRNA7-2, NACHRA7, nAChR7)
  Promoter: CMV
  Cloning method: Unknown
  Sequencing primers: 5′ CGCTGCAGCTCCGGGACTCAACATG; 3′ TGCCCATCTGTGAGTTTTCCACATG
Resource information
  A portion of this plasmid was derived from a plasmid made by: Dr. Sherry Leonard Department of Psychiatry, University of Colorado, Denver, CO 80045
Terms and licenses: Academic/Nonprofit Terms; Industry Terms
How to cite: pcDNA3.1-CHRNA7 was a gift from Sherry Leonard & Henry Lester (Addgene plasmid # 62276 ; http://n2t.net/addgene:62276 ; RRID:Addgene_62276)
