[The description below was written by a language model from this plasmid's Addgene catalogue record and pLannotate feature annotations shown in this document.]
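Description:
pcDNA3.1-CHRNA7 is a mammalian expression plasmid built on the Invitrogen pcDNA3.1 backbone (the hygromycin-selectable version) that carries the human CHRNA7 cDNA, encoding the alpha7 subunit of the neuronal nicotinic acetylcholine receptor. It is maintained in E. coli at high copy through a ColE1/pUC-type origin and selected with ampicillin via the β-lactamase gene. An f1 origin is also present, allowing single-stranded DNA production. For selection of transfected mammalian cells, an SV40 enhancer/early promoter drives a hygromycin phosphotransferase gene terminated by an SV40 polyadenylation signal.

The expression cassette consists of the human cytomegalovirus immediate early enhancer and promoter, followed by a T7 promoter that permits in vitro transcription, the CHRNA7 open reading frame, and the bovine growth hormone polyadenylation signal. The annotated coding sequence spans about 1.5 kb, with several hundred bases of unannotated sequence and a pBluescript polylinker fragment between its end and the bGH signal, presumably untranslated cDNA and remnants of earlier subcloning. No epitope tag or fluorescent reporter is annotated, so the subunit appears to be expressed in untagged form. Short matches to an HIV-1 LTR, ble, lacI and a pBR322 bom region are small fragments that are probably backbone remnants or annotation artefacts rather than functional elements. The sequenced record is 7,672 nt, somewhat larger than the roughly 7.2 kb total listed in the catalogue entry.

The plasmid is intended for expressing full-length human alpha7 in mammalian cells. The associated publication examined how duplicated alpha7 subunits assemble with full-length alpha7 to form functional nicotinic receptors.
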