Features (pLannotate 1.2.2; 21 found; start..end, strand, type, name):
    150..529     +  enhancer       CMV enhancer: human cytomegalovirus immediate early enhancer
    530..733     +  promoter       CMV promoter: human cytomegalovirus (CMV) immediate early promoter
    729..762     +  LTR            5' LTR (truncated) (fragment): truncated 5' long terminal repeat (LTR) from HIV-1
    778..796     +  promoter       T7 promoter: promoter for bacteriophage T7 RNA polymerase
    924..2429    +  CDS            CHRNA7 (sequence withheld): ACHA7_HUMAN - Also known as NACHRA7. Experimental evidence at protein level: Swiss-Prot protein existence level 1. After binding acetylcholine, the AChR responds by an extensive change in conformation that affects all subunits and leads to opening of an ion-conducting channel across the plasma membrane. The channel is blocked by alpha-bungarotoxin. From Homo sapiens (Human).
   2898..2927    -  misc_feature   MCS (fragment): pBluescript multiple cloning site
   3015..3239    +  polyA_signal   bGH poly(A) signal: bovine growth hormone polyadenylation signal
   3243..3264    +  promoter       SV40 promoter (fragment): SV40 enhancer and early promoter
   3285..3713    +  rep_origin     f1 ori (sequence partly withheld): f1 bacteriophage origin of replication; arrow indicates direction of (+) strand synthesis
   3727..4056    +  promoter       SV40 promoter: SV40 enhancer and early promoter
   4105..5130    +  CDS            HygR: aminoglycoside phosphotransferase from E. coli; aph(4)-Ia; confers resistance to hygromycin
   5140..5265    +  CDS            ble (fragment): BLE_KLEPN - Experimental evidence at protein level: Swiss-Prot protein existence level 1. Binding protein with a strong affinity to the bleomycin family of antibiotics. Binds to CL990; an antimitotic-antibiotic compound. From Klebsiella pneumoniae.
   5260..5381    +  polyA_signal   SV40 poly(A) signal: SV40 polyadenylation signal
   5454..5470    -  protein_bind   lac operator: The lac repressor binds to the lac operator to inhibit transcription in E. coli. This inhibition can be relieved by adding lactose or isopropyl-β-D-thiogalactopyranoside (IPTG). lac repressor encoded by lacI
   5478..5508    -  promoter       lac promoter: promoter for the E. coli lac operon
   5523..5544    -  protein_bind   CAP binding site: CAP binding activates transcription in the presence of cAMP. E. coli catabolite activator protein
   5557..5649    -  CDS            lacI (fragment): lac repressor; lacI; The lac repressor binds to the lac operator to inhibit transcription in E. coli. This inhibition can be relieved by adding lactose or isopropyl-β-D-thiogalactopyranoside (IPTG).
   5832..6420    -  rep_origin     ori: high-copy-number ColE1/pMB1/pBR322/pUC origin of replication
   6591..7451    -  CDS            AmpR: β-lactamase; bla; confers resistance to ampicillin, carbenicillin, and related antibiotics
   7452..7556    -  promoter       AmpR promoter: bla
   7615..7667    -  misc_feature   bom (fragment): basis of mobility region from pBR322
>Addgene plasmid #62276 | pcDNA3.1-CHRNA7 | addgene full sequence | sequence record 257374 | Addgene NGS Result
CCCTGCTTGTGTGTTGGAGGTCGCTGAGTAGTGCGCGAGCAAAATTTAAGCTACAACAAGGCAAGGCTTG
ACCGACAATTGCATGAAGAATCTGCTTAGGGTTAGGCGTTTTGCGCTGCTTCGCGATGTACGGGCCAGAT
ATACGCGTTGACATTGATTATTGACTAGTTATTAATAGTAATCAATTACGGGGTCATTAGTTCATAGCCC
ATATATGGAGTTCCGCGTTACATAACTTACGGTAAATGGCCCGCCTGGCTGACCGCCCAACGACCCCCGC
CCATTGACGTCAATAATGACGTATGTTCCCATAGTAACGCCAATAGGGACTTTCCATTGACGTCAATGGG
TGGAGTATTTACGGTAAACTGCCCACTTGGCAGTACATCAAGTGTATCATATGCCAAGTACGCCCCCTAT
TGACGTCAATGACGGTAAATGGCCCGCCTGGCATTATGCCCAGTACATGACCTTATGGGACTTTCCTACT
TGGCAGTACATCTACGTATTAGTCATCGCTATTACCATGGTGATGCGGTTTTGGCAGTACATCAATGGGC
GTGGATAGCGGTTTGACTCACGGGGATTTCCAAGTCTCCACCCCATTGACGTCAATGGGAGTTTGTTTTG
GCACCAAAATCAACGGGACTTTCCAAAATGTCGTAACAACTCCGCCCCATTGACGCAAATGGGCGGTAGG
CGTGTACGGTGGGAGGTCTATATAAGCAGAGCTCTCTGGCTAACTAGAGAACCCACTGCTTACTGGCTTA
TCGAAATTAATACGACTCACTATAGGGAGACCCAAGCTGGCTAGCGTTTAAACTTAAGCTTGGTACCGAG
CTCGGATCCACTAGTAACGGCCGCCAGTGTGCTGGAATTCTGCAGATATCCATCACACTGGCGGCCGCTC
GAGCGGACTCAAC
[1506 nt withheld, positions 924-2429]
TAACCACGCCTGGTTCTGTACATGTGGAAAACTCACAGATGGGCAAGGCCTTTGGCTTGGCGAGATTTGG
GGGTGCTAATCCAGGACAGCATTACACGCCACAACTCCAGTGTTCCCTTCTGGCTGTCAGTCGTGTTGCT
TACGGTTTCTTTGTTACTTTAGGTAGTAGAATCTCAGCACTTTGTTTCATATTCTCAGATGGGCTGATAG
ATATCCTTGGCACATCCGTACCATCGGTCAGCAGGGCCACTGAGTAGTCATTTTGCCCATTAGCCCACTG
CCTGGAAAGCCCTTCGGAGAGCTCCCCATGGCTCCTCACCACCGAGACAGTTGGTTTTGCATGTCTGCAT
GAAGGTCTACCTGAAAATTCAACATTTGCTTTTTGCTTGTGTACAAACCCAGATTGAAGCTAAAATAAAC
CAGACTCACTAAATCCTTTCCAAAAAAAAAAAAAAAAAAAAAAANCCGGAATTCCTGCAGCCCGGGGGAT
CCACTAGTCCAGTGTGGTGGAATTCTGCAGATATCCAGCACAGTGGCGGCCGCTCGAGTCTAGAGGGCCC
GTTTAAACCCGCTGATCAGCCTCGACTGTGCCTTCTAGTTGCCAGCCATCTGTTGTTTGCCCCTCCCCCG
TGCCTTCCTTGACCCTGGAAGGTGCCACTCCCACTGTCCTTTCCTAATAAAATGAGGAAATTGCATCGCA
TTGTCTGAGTAGGTGTCATTCTATTCTGGGGGGTGGGGTGGGGCAGGACAGCAAGGGGGAGGATTGGGAA
GACAATAGCAGGCATGCTGGGGATGCGGTGGGCTCTATGGCTTCTGAGGCGGAAAGAACCAGCTGGGGCT
CTAGGGGGTATCCCC
[124 nt withheld, positions 3285-3408]
C
[91 nt withheld, positions 3410-3500]
A
[49 nt withheld, positions 3502-3550]
CCTTTGACGTTGGAGTCCACGTTCTTT
[37 nt withheld, positions 3578-3614]
ACCCTATCTCGGTCTATTCTTTTGATTTATAAGGGATTTTGCCGATTTCGGCCTATTGGTTAAAAAATGA
GCTGATTTAACAAAAATTTAACGCGAATTAATTCTGTGGAATGTGTGTCAGTTAGGGTGTGGAAAGTCCC
CAGGCTCCCCAGCAGGCAGAAGTATGCAAAGCATGCATCTCAATTAGTCAGCAACCAGGTGTGGAAAGTC
CCCAGGCTCCCCAGCAGGCAGAAGTATGCAAAGCATGCATCTCAATTAGTCAGCAACCATAGTCCCGCCC
CTAACTCCGCCCATCCCGCCCCTAACTCCGCCCAGTTCCGCCCATTCTCCGCCCCATGGCTGACTAATTT
TTTTTATTTATGCAGAGGCCGAGGCCGCCTCTGCCTCTGAGCTATTCCAGAAGTAGTGAGGAGGCTTTTT
TGGAGGCCTAGGCTTTTGCAAAAAGCTCCCGGGAGCTTGTATATCCATTTTCGGATCTGATCAGCACGTG
ATGAAAAAGCCTGAACTCACCGCGACGTCTGTCGAGAAGTTTCTGATCGAAAAGTTCGACAGCGTCTCCG
ACCTGATGCAGCTCTCGGAGGGCGAAGAATCTCGTGCTTTCAGCTTCGATGTAGGAGGGCGTGGATATGT
CCTGCGGGTAAATAGCTGCGCCGATGGTTTCTACAAAGATCGTTATGTTTATCGGCACTTTGCATCGGCC
GCGCTCCCGATTCCGGAAGTGCTTGACATTGGGGAATTCAGCGAGAGCCTGACCTATTGCATCTCCCGCC
GTGCACAGGGTGTCACGTTGCAAGACCTGCCTGAAACCGAACTGCCCGCTGTTCTGCAGCCGGTCGCGGA
GGCCATGGATGCGATCGCTGCGGCCGATCTTAGCCAGACGAGCGGGTTCGGCCCATTCGGACCGCAAGGA
ATCGGTCAATACACTACATGGCGTGATTTCATATGCGCGATTGCTGATCCCCATGTGTATCACTGGCAAA
CTGTGATGGACGACACCGTCAGTGCGTCCGTCGCGCAGGCTCTCGATGAGCTGATGCTTTGGGCCGAGGA
CTGCCCCGAAGTCCGGCACCTCGTGCACGCGGATTTCGGCTCCAACAATGTCCTGACGGACAATGGCCGC
ATAACAGCGGTCATTGACTGGAGCGAGGCGATGTTCGGGGATTCCCAATACGAGGTCGCCAACATCTTCT
TCTGGAGGCCGTGGTTGGCTTGTATGGAGCAGCAGACGCGCTACTTCGAGCGGAGGCATCCGGAGCTTGC
AGGATCGCCGCGGCTCCGGGCGTATATGCTCCGCATTGGTCTTGACCAACTCTATCAGAGCTTGGTTGAC
GGCAATTTCGATGATGCAGCTTGGGCGCAGGGTCGATGCGACGCAATCGTCCGATCCGGAGCCGGGACTG
TCGGGCGTACACAAATCGCCCGCAGAAGCGCGGCCGTCTGGACCGATGGCTGTGTAGAAGTACTCGCCGA
TAGTGGAAACCGACGCCCCAGCACTCGTCCGAGGGCAAAGGAATAGCACGTGCTACGAGATTTCGATTCC
ACCGCCGCCTTCTATGAAAGGTTGGGCTTCGGAATCGTTTTCCGGGACGCCGGCTGGATGATCCTCCAGC
GCGGGGATCTCATGCTGGAGTTCTTCGCCCACCCCAACTTGTTTATTGCAGCTTATAATGGTTACAAATA
AAGCAATAGCATCACAAATTTCACAAATAAAGCATTTTTTTCACTGCATTCTAGTTGTGGTTTGTCCAAA
CTCATCAATGTATCTTATCATGTCTGTATACCGTCGACCTCTAGCTAGAGCTTGGCGTAATCATGGTCAT
AGCTGTTTCCTGTGTGAAATTGTTATCCGCTCACAATTCCACACAACATACGAGCCGGAAGCATAAAGTG
TAAAGCCTGGGGTGCCTAATGAGTGAGCTAACTCACATTAATTGCGTTGCGCTCACTGCCCGCTTTCCAG
TCGGGAAACCTGTCGTGCCAGCTGCATTAATGAATCGGCCAACGCGCGGGGAGAGGCGGTTTGCGTATTG
GGCGCTCTTCCGCTTCCTCGCTCACTGACTCGCTGCGCTCGGTCGTTCGGCTGCGGCGAGCGGTATCAGC
TCACTCAAAGGCGGTAATACGGTTATCCACAGAATCAGGGGATAACGCAGGAAAGAACATGTGAGCAAAA
GGCCAGCAAAAGGCCAGGAACCGTAAAAAGGCCGCGTTGCTGGCGTTTTTCCATAGGCTCCGCCCCCCTG
ACGAGCATCACAAAAATCGACGCTCAAGTCAGAGGTGGCGAAACCCGACAGGACTATAAAGATACCAGGC
GTTTCCCCCTGGAAGCTCCCTCGTGCGCTCTCCTGTTCCGACCCTGCCGCTTACCGGATACCTGTCCGCC
TTTCTCCCTTCGGGAAGCGTGGCGCTTTCTCATAGCTCACGCTGTAGGTATCTCAGTTCGGTGTAGGTCG
TTCGCTCCAAGCTGGGCTGTGTGCACGAACCCCCCGTTCAGCCCGACCGCTGCGCCTTATCCGGTAACTA
TCGTCTTGAGTCCAACCCGGTAAGACACGACTTATCGCCACTGGCAGCAGCCACTGGTAACAGGATTAGC
AGAGCGAGGTATGTAGGCGGTGCTACAGAGTTCTTGAAGTGGTGGCCTAACTACGGCTACACTAGAAGAA
CAGTATTTGGTATCTGCGCTCTGCTGAAGCCAGTTACCTTCGGAAAAAGAGTTGGTAGCTCTTGATCCGG
CAAACAAACCACCGCTGGTAGCGGTGGTTTTTTTGTTTGCAAGCAGCAGATTACGCGCAGAAAAAAAGGA
TCTCAAGAAGATCCTTTGATCTTTTCTACGGGGTCTGACGCTCAGTGGAACGAAAACTCACGTTAAGGGA
TTTTGGTCATGAGATTATCAAAAAGGATCTTCACCTAGATCCTTTTAAATTAAAAATGAAGTTTTAAATC
AATCTAAAGTATATATGAGTAAACTTGGTCTGACAGTTACCAATGCTTAATCAGTGAGGCACCTATCTCA
GCGATCTGTCTATTTCGTTCATCCATAGTTGCCTGACTCCCCGTCGTGTAGATAACTACGATACGGGAGG
GCTTACCATCTGGCCCCAGTGCTGCAATGATACCGCGAGACCCACGCTCACCGGCTCCAGATTTATCAGC
AATAAACCAGCCAGCCGGAAGGGCCGAGCGCAGAAGTGGTCCTGCAACTTTATCCGCCTCCATCCAGTCT
ATTAATTGTTGCCGGGAAGCTAGAGTAAGTAGTTCGCCAGTTAATAGTTTGCGCAACGTTGTTGCCATTG
CTACAGGCATCGTGGTGTCACGCTCGTCGTTTGGTATGGCTTCATTCAGCTCCGGTTCCCAACGATCAAG
GCGAGTTACATGATCCCCCATGTTGTGCAAAAAAGCGGTTAGCTCCTTCGGTCCTCCGATCGTTGTCAGA
AGTAAGTTGGCCGCAGTGTTATCACTCATGGTTATGGCAGCACTGCATAATTCTCTTACTGTCATGCCAT
CCGTAAGATGCTTTTCTGTGACTGGTGAGTACTCAACCAAGTCATTCTGAGAATAGTGTATGCGGCGACC
GAGTTGCTCTTGCCCGGCGTCAATACGGGATAATACCGCGCCACATAGCAGAACTTTAAAAGTGCTCATC
ATTGGAAAACGTTCTTCGGGGCGAAAACTCTCAAGGATCTTACCGCTGTTGAGATCCAGTTCGATGTAAC
CCACTCGTGCACCCAACTGATCTTCAGCATCTTTTACTTTCACCAGCGTTTCTGGGTGAGCAAAAACAGG
AAGGCAAAATGCCGCAAAAAAGGGAATAAGGGCGACACGGAAATGTTGAATACTCATACTCTTCCTTTTT
CAATATTATTGAAGCATTTATCAGGGTTATTGTCTCATGAGCGGATACATATTTGAATGTATTTAGAAAA
ATAAACAAATAGGGGTTCCGCGCACATTTCCCCGAAAAGTGCCACCTGACGTCGACGGATCGGGAGATCT
CCCGATCCCCTATGGTGCACTCTCAGTACAATCTGCTCTGATGCCGCATAGTTAAGCCAGTATCTGCT
