>Addgene plasmid #62276 | pcDNA3.1-CHRNA7 | depositor partial sequence | sequence record 102108 | The CHRNA7 gene on chromosome 15sq13.3 with 10 exons
TTAAGCTTGGTACCGAGCTCGGATCCACTAGTAACGGCCGCCAGTGTGCTGGAATTCTGCAGATATCCAT
CACACTGGCGGCCGCTCGAGCGGACTCAAC
[1506 nt withheld, positions 101-1606]
TAACCACGCCTGGTTCTGTACATGTGGAAAACTCACAGATGGGCAAGGCCTTTGGCTTGGCGAGATTTGG
GGGTGCTAATCCAGGACAGCATTACACGCCACAACTCCAGTGTTCCCTTCTGGCTGTCAGTCGTGTTGCT
TACGGTTTCTTTGTTACTTTAGGTAGTAGAATCTCAGCACTTTGTTTCATATTCTCAGATGGGCTGATAG
ATATCCTTGGCACATCCGTACCATCGGTCAGCAGGGCCACTGAGTAGTCATTTTGCCCATTAGCCCACTG
CCTGGAAAGCCCTTCGGAGAGCTCCCCATGGCTCCTCACCACCGAGACAGTTGGTTTTGCATGTCTGCAT
GAAGGTCTACCTGAAAATTCAACATTTGCTTTTTGCTTGTGTACAAACCCAGATTGAAGCTAAAATAAAC
CAGACTCACTAAATCCTTTCCAAAAAAAAAAAAAAAAAAAAAAAACCGGAATTCCTGCAGCCCGGGGGAT
CCAC
